>Addgene plasmid #142190 | TFORF0655 | addgene full sequence | sequence record 397677 | Addgene NGS Result
TTAATGTAGTCTTATGCAATACTCTTGTAGTCTTGCAACATGGTAACGATGAGTTAGCAACATGCCTTAC
AAGGAGAGAAAAAGCACCGTGCATGCCGATTGGTGGAAGTAAGGTGGTACGATCGTGCCTTATTAGGAAG
GCAACAGACGGGTCTGACATGGATTGGACGAACCACTGAATTGCCGCATTGCAGAGATATTGTATTTAAG
TGCCTAGCTCGATACATAAACGGGTCTCTCTGGTTAGACCAGATCTGAGCCTGGGAGCTCTCTGGCTAAC
TAGGGAACCCACTGCTTAAGCCTCAATAAAGCTTGCCTTGAGTGCTTCAAGTAGTGTGTGCCCGTCTGTT
GTGTGACTCTGGTAACTAGAGATCCCTCAGACCCTTTTAGTCAGTGTGGAAAATCTCTAGCAGTGGCGCC
CGAACAGGGACTTGAAAGCGAAAGGGAAACCAGAGGAGCTCTCTCGACGCAGGACTCGGCTTGCTGAAGC
GCGCACGGCAAGAGGCGAGGGGCGGCGACTGGTGAGTACGCCAAAAATTTTGACTAGCGGAGGCTAGAAG
GAGAGAGATGGGTGCGAGAGCGTCAGTATTAAGCGGGGGAGAATTAGATCGCGATGGGAAAAAATTCGGT
TAAGGCCAGGGGGAAAGAAAAAATATAAATTAAAACATATAGTATGGGCAAGCAGGGAGCTAGAACGATT
CGCAGTTAATCCTGGCCTGTTAGAAACATCAGAAGGCTGTAGACAAATACTGGGACAGCTACAACCATCC
CTTCAGACAGGATCAGAAGAACTTAGATCATTATATAATACAGTAGCAACCCTCTATTGTGTGCATCAAA
GGATAGAGATAAAAGACACCAAGGAAGCTTTAGACAAGATAGAGGAAGAGCAAAACAAAAGTAAGACCAC
CGCACAGCAAGCGGCCGCTGATCTTCAGACCTGGAGGAGGAGATATGAGGGACAATTGGAGAAGTGAATT
ATATAAATATAAAGTAGTAAAAATTGAACCATTAGGAGTAGCACCCACCAAGGCAAAGAGAAGAGTGGTG
CAGAGAGAAAAAAGAGCAGTGGGAATAGGAGCTTTGTTCCTTGGGTTCTTGGGAGCAGCAGGAAGCACTA
TGGGCGCAGCGTCAATGACGCTGACGGTACAGGCCAGACAATTATTGTCTGGTATAGTGCAGCAGCAGAA
CAATTTGCTGAGGGCTATTGAGGCGCAACAGCATCTGTTGCAACTCACAGTCTGGGGCATCAAGCAGCTC
CAGGCAAGAATCCTGGCTGTGGAAAGATACCTAAAGGATCAACAGCTCCTGGGGATTTGGGGTTGCTCTG
GAAAACTCATTTGCACCACTGCTGTGCCTTGGAATGCTAGTTGGAGTAATAAATCTCTGGAACAGATTTG
GAATCACACGACCTGGATGGAGTGGGACAGAGAAATTAACAATTACACAAGCTTAATACACTCCTTAATT
GAAGAATCGCAAAACCAGCAAGAAAAGAATGAACAAGAATTATTGGAATTAGATAAATGGGCAAGTTTGT
GGAATTGGTTTAACATAACAAATTGGCTGTGGTATATAAAATTATTCATAATGATAGTAGGAGGCTTGGT
AGGTTTAAGAATAGTTTTTGCTGTACTTTCTATAGTGAATAGAGTTAGGCAGGGATATTCACCATTATCG
TTTCAGACCCACCTCCCAACCCCGAGGGGACCCATGCATTGCATCTCAATTAGTCAGCAACCAGGTGTGG
AAAGTCCCCAGGCTCCCCAGCAGGCAGAAGTATGCAAAGCATGCGTCTCAATTAGTCAGCAACCATAGTC
CCGCCCCTAACTCCGCCCATCCCGCCCCTAACTCCGCCCAGTTCCGCCCATTCTCCGCCCCATGGCTGAC
TAATTTTTTTTATTTATGCAGAGGCCGAGGCCGCCTCGGCCTCTGAGCTATTCCAGAAGTAGTGAGGAGG
CTTTTTTGGAGGCCTAGGCTTTTGCAAAAAGCTTTCTAGAGGTACCACCGGAGCTTACCATGACCGAGTA
CAAGCCCACGGTGCGCCTCGCCACCCGCGACGACGTCCCCAGGGCCGTACGCACCCTCGCCGCCGCGTTC
GCCGACTACCCCGCCACGCGCCACACCGTCGATCCGGACCGCCACATCGAGCGGGTCACCGAGCTGCAAG
AACTCTTCCTCACGCGCGTCGGGCTCGACATCGGCAAGGTGTGGGTCGCGGACGACGGCGCCGCCGTGGC
GGTCTGGACCACGCCGGAGAGCGTCGAAGCGGGGGCGGTGTTCGCCGAGATCGGCCCGCGCATGGCCGAG
TTGAGCGGTTCCCGGCTGGCCGCGCAGCAACAGATGGAAGGCCTCCTGGCGCCGCACCGGCCCAAGGAGC
CCGCGTGGTTCCTGGCCACCGTCGGCGTCTCGCCCGACCACCAGGGCAAGGGTCTGGGCAGCGCCGTCGT
GCTCCCCGGAGTGGAGGCGGCCGAGCGCGCCGGGGTGCCCGCCTTCCTGGAGACCTCCGCGCCCCGCAAC
CTCCCCTTCTACGAGCGGCTCGGCTTCACCGTCACCGCCGACGTCGAGGTGCCCGAAGGACCGCGCACCT
GGTGCATGACCCGCAAGCCCGGTGCCAGTTAACGAATTCTAGATCTTGAGACAAATGGCAGTATTCATCC
ACAATTTTAAAAGAAAAGGGGGGATTGGGGGGTACAGTGCAGGGGAAAGAATAGTAGACATAATAGCAAC
AGACATACAAACTAAAGAATTACAAAAACAAATTACAAAAATTCAAAATTTTCGGGTTTATTACAGGGAC
AGCAGAGATCCACTTTGGCGCCGGCTCGAGGCCTGCAGGTGCAAAGATGGATAAAGTTTTAAACAGAGAG
GAATCTTTGCAGCTAATGGACCTTCTAGGTCTTGAAAGGAGTGGGAATTGGCTCCGGTGCCCGTCAGTGG
GCAGAGCGCACATCGCCCACAGTCCCCGAGAAGTTGGGGGGAGGGGTCGGCAATTGAACCGGTGCCTAGA
GAAGGTGGCGCGGGGTAAACTGGGAAAGTGATGTCGTGTACTGGCTCCGCCTTTTTCCCGAGGGTGGGGG
AGAACCGTATATAAGTGCAGTAGTCGCCGTGAACGTTCTTTTTCGCAACGGGTTTGCCGCCAGAACACAG
GTAAGTGCCGTGTGTGGTTCCCGCGGGCCTGGCCTCTTTACGGGTTATGGCCCTTGCGTGCCTTGAATTA
CTTCCACCTGGCTGCAGTACGTGATTCTTGATCCCGAGCTTCGGGTTGGAAGTGGGTGGGAGAGTTCGAG
GCCTTGCGCTTAAGGAGCCCCTTCGCCTCGTGCTTGAGTTGAGGCCTGGCCTGGGCGCTGGGGCCGCCGC
GTGCGAATCTGGTGGCACCTTCGCGCCTGTCTCGCTGCTTTCGATAAGTCTCTAGCCATTTAAAATTTTT
GATGACCTGCTGCGACGCTTTTTTTCTGGCAAGATAGTCTTGTAAATGCGGGCCAAGATCTGCACACTGG
TATTTCGGTTTTTGGGGCCGCGGGCGGCGACGGGGCCCGTGCGTCCCAGCGCACATGTTCGGCGAGGCGG
GGCCTGCGAGCGCGGCCACCGAGAATCGGACGGGGGTAGTCTCAAGCTGGCCGGCCTGCTCTGGTGCCTG
GCCTCGCGCCGCCGTGTATCGCCCCGCCCTGGGCGGCAAGGCTGGCCCGGTCGGCACCAGTTGCGTGAGC
GGAAAGATGGCCGCTTCCCGGCCCTGCTGCAGGGAGCTCAAAATGGAGGACGCGGCGCTCGGGAGAGCGG
GCGGGTGAGTCACCCACACAAAGGAAAAGGGCCTTTCCGTCCTCAGCCGTCGCTTCATGTGACTCCACGG
AGTACCGGGCGCCGTCCAGGCACCTCGATTAGTTCTCGAGCTTTTGGAGTACGTCGTCTTTAGGTTGGGG
GGAGGGGTTTTATGCGATGGAGTTTCCCCACACTGAGTGGGTGGAGACTGAAGTTAGGCCAGCTTGGCAC
TTGATGTAATTCTCCTTGGAATTTGCCCTTTTTGAGTTTGGATCTTGGTTCATTCTCAAGCCTCAGACAG
TGGTTCAAAGTTTTTTTCTTCCATTTCAGGTGTCGTGAGGCTAGCACCGCCACCATGGCCAGTAGGGAAG
ATGAGCTGAGGAACTGTGTGGTATGTGGGGACCAAGCCACAGGCTACCACTTTAATGCGCTGACTTGTGA
GGGCTGCAAGGGTTTCTTCAGGAGAACAGTCAGCAAAAGCATTGGTCCCACCTGCCCCTTTGCTGGAAGC
TGTGAAGTCAGCAAGACTCAGAGGCGCCACTGCCCAGCCTGCAGGTTGCAGAAGTGCTTAGATGCTGGCA
TGAGGAAAGACATGATACTGTCGGCAGAAGCCCTGGCATTGCGGCGAGCAAAGCAGGCCCAGCGGCGGGC
ACAGCAAACACCTGTGCAACTGAGTAAGGAGCAAGAAGAGCTGATCCGGACACTCCTGGGGGCCCACACC
CGCCACATGGGCACCATGTTTGAACAGTTTGTGCAGTTTAGGCCTCCAGCTCATCTGTTCATCCATCACC
AGCCCTTGCCCACCCTGGCCCCTGTGCTGCCTCTGGTCACACACTTCGCAGACATCAACACTTTCATGGT
ACTGCAAGTCATCAAGTTTACTAAGGACCTGCCCGTCTTCCGTTCCCTGCCCATTGAAGACCAGATCTCC
CTTCTCAAGGGAGCAGCTGTGGAAATCTGTCACATCGTACTCAATACCACTTTCTGTCTCCAAACACAAA
ACTTCCTCTGCGGGCCTCTTCGCTACACAATTGAAGATGGAGCCCGTGACCGACCTGGAGTTACCCAGAG
AGATGAGATTGATCAGCTGCAAGAGGAGATGGCACTGACTCTGCAAAGCTACATCAAGGGCCAGCAGCGA
AGGCCCCGGGATCGCTCACCTGGAACACCCTGGATACACTGGAGTGGGAAAATGCTGGGACCAAAGATTG
GGCCGGGTTCAAAGGGAGCCCAGTGGTTGCAATAGTAATGAACTAGTCCGTAACTTGAAAGTATTTCGAT
TTCTTGGCTTTATATATCTTGTGGAAAGGACGACCGAGTGGACTCATAACTGTGCAAACGCGTTAAGTCG
ACAATCAACCTCTGGATTACAAAATTTGTGAAAGATTGACTGGTATTCTTAACTATGTTGCTCCTTTTAC
GCTATGTGGATACGCTGCTTTAATGCCTTTGTATCATGCTATTGCTTCCCGTATGGCTTTCATTTTCTCC
TCCTTGTATAAATCCTGGTTGCTGTCTCTTTATGAGGAGTTGTGGCCCGTTGTCAGGCAACGTGGCGTGG
TGTGCACTGTGTTTGCTGACGCAACCCCCACTGGTTGGGGCATTGCCACCACCTGTCAGCTCCTTTCCGG
GACTTTCGCTTTCCCCCTCCCTATTGCCACGGCGGAACTCATCGCCGCCTGCCTTGCCCGCTGCTGGACA
GGGGCTCGGCTGTTGGGCACTGACAATTCCGTGGTGTTGTCGGGGAAATCATCGTCCTTTCCTTGGCTGC
TCGCCTGTGTTGCCACCTGGATTCTGCGCGGGACGTCCTTCTGCTACGTCCCTTCGGCCCTCAATCCAGC
GGACCTTCCTTCCCGCGGCCTGCTGCCGGCTCTGCGGCCTCTTCCGCGTCTTCGCCTTCGCCCTCAGACG
AGTCGGATCTCCCTTTGGGCCGCCTCCCCGCGTCGACTTTAAGACCAATGACTTACAAGGCAGCTGTAGA
TCTTAGCCACTTTTTAAAAGAAAAGGGGGGACTGGAAGGGCTAATTCACTCCCAACGAAGACAAGATCTG
CTTTTTGCTTGTACTGGGTCTCTCTGGTTAGACCAGATCTGAGCCTGGGAGCTCTCTGGCTAACTAGGGA
ACCCACTGCTTAAGCCTCAATAAAGCTTGCCTTGAGTGCTTCAAGTAGTGTGTGCCCGTCTGTTGTGTGA
CTCTGGTAACTAGAGATCCCTCAGACCCTTTTAGTCAGTGTGGAAAATCTCTAGCAGTACGTATAGTAGT
TCATGTCATCTTATTATTCAGTATTTATAACTTGCAAAGAAATGAATATCAGAGAGTGAGAGGAACTTGT
TTATTGCAGCTTATAATGGTTACAAATAAAGCAATAGCATCACAAATTTCACAAATAAAGCATTTTTTTC
ACTGCATTCTAGTTGTGGTTTGTCCAAACTCATCAATGTATCTTATCATGTCTGGCTCTAGCTATCCCGC
CCCTAACTCCGCCCATCCCGCCCCTAACTCCGCCCAGTTCCGCCCATTCTCCGCCCCATGGCTGACTAAT
TTTTTTTATTTATGCAGAGGCCGAGGCCGCCTCGGCCTCTGAGCTATTCCAGAAGTAGTGAGGAGGCTTT
TTTGGAGGCCTAGGGACGTACCCAATTCGCCCTATAGTGAGTCGTATTACGCGCGCTCACTGGCCGTCGT
TTTACAACGTCGTGACTGGGAAAACCCTGGCGTTACCCAACTTAATCGCCTTGCAGCACATCCCCCTTTC
GCCAGCTGGCGTAATAGCGAAGAGGCCCGCACCGATCGCCCTTCCCAACAGTTGCGCAGCCTGAATGGCG
AATGGG
[124 nt withheld, positions 6587-6710]
C
[91 nt withheld, positions 6712-6802]
A
[49 nt withheld, positions 6804-6852]
CCTTTGACGTTGGAGTCCACGTTCTTT
[37 nt withheld, positions 6880-6916]
ACCCTATCTCGGTCTATTCTTTTGATTTATAAGGGATTTTGCCGATTTCGGCCTATTGGTTAAAAAATGA
GCTGATTTAACAAAAATTTAACGCGAATTTTAACAAAATATTAACGCTTACAATTTAGGTGGCACTTTTC
GGGGAAATGTGCGCGGAACCCCTATTTGTTTATTTTTCTAAATACATTCAAATATGTATCCGCTCATGAG
ACAATAACCCTGATAAATGCTTCAATAATATTGAAAAAGGAAGAGTATGAGTATTCAACATTTCCGTGTC
GCCCTTATTCCCTTTTTTGCGGCATTTTGCCTTCCTGTTTTTGCTCACCCAGAAACGCTGGTGAAAGTAA
AAGATGCTGAAGATCAGTTGGGTGCACGAGTGGGTTACATCGAACTGGATCTCAACAGCGGTAAGATCCT
TGAGAGTTTTCGCCCCGAAGAACGTTTTCCAATGATGAGCACTTTTAAAGTTCTGCTATGTGGCGCGGTA
TTATCCCGTATTGACGCCGGGCAAGAGCAACTCGGTCGCCGCATACACTATTCTCAGAATGACTTGGTTG
AGTACTCACCAGTCACAGAAAAGCATCTTACGGATGGCATGACAGTAAGAGAATTATGCAGTGCTGCCAT
AACCATGAGTGATAACACTGCGGCCAACTTACTTCTGACAACGATCGGAGGACCGAAGGAGCTAACCGCT
TTTTTGCACAACATGGGGGATCATGTAACTCGCCTTGATCGTTGGGAACCGGAGCTGAATGAAGCCATAC
CAAACGACGAGCGTGACACCACGATGCCTGTAGCAATGGCAACAACGTTGCGCAAACTATTAACTGGCGA
ACTACTTACTCTAGCTTCCCGGCAACAATTAATAGACTGGATGGAGGCGGATAAAGTTGCAGGACCACTT
CTGCGCTCGGCCCTTCCGGCTGGCTGGTTTATTGCTGATAAATCTGGAGCCGGTGAGCGTGGGTCTCGCG
GTATCATTGCAGCACTGGGGCCAGATGGTAAGCCCTCCCGTATCGTAGTTATCTACACGACGGGGAGTCA
GGCAACTATGGATGAACGAAATAGACAGATCGCTGAGATAGGTGCCTCACTGATTAAGCATTGGTAACTG
TCAGACCAAGTTTACTCATATATACTTTAGATTGATTTAAAACTTCATTTTTAATTTAAAAGGATCTAGG
TGAAGATCCTTTTTGATAATCTCATGACCAAAATCCCTTAACGTGAGTTTTCGTTCCACTGAGCGTCAGA
CCCCGTAGAAAAGATCAAAGGATCTTCTTGAGATCCTTTTTTTCTGCGCGTAATCTGCTGCTTGCAAACA
AAAAAACCACCGCTACCAGCGGTGGTTTGTTTGCCGGATCAAGAGCTACCAACTCTTTTTCCGAAGGTAA
CTGGCTTCAGCAGAGCGCAGATACCAAATACTGTTCTTCTAGTGTAGCCGTAGTTAGGCCACCACTTCAA
GAACTCTGTAGCACCGCCTACATACCTCGCTCTGCTAATCCTGTTACCAGTGGCTGCTGCCAGTGGCGAT
AAGTCGTGTCTTACCGGGTTGGACTCAAGACGATAGTTACCGGATAAGGCGCAGCGGTCGGGCTGAACGG
GGGGTTCGTGCACACAGCCCAGCTTGGAGCGAACGACCTACACCGAACTGAGATACCTACAGCGTGAGCT
ATGAGAAAGCGCCACGCTTCCCGAAGGGAGAAAGGCGGACAGGTATCCGGTAAGCGGCAGGGTCGGAACA
GGAGAGCGCACGAGGGAGCTTCCAGGGGGAAACGCCTGGTATCTTTATAGTCCTGTCGGGTTTCGCCACC
TCTGACTTGAGCGTCGATTTTTGTGATGCTCGTCAGGGGGGCGGAGCCTATGGAAAAACGCCAGCAACGC
GGCCTTTTTACGGTTCCTGGCCTTTTGCTGGCCTTTTGCTCACATGTTCTTTCCTGCGTTATCCCCTGAT
TCTGTGGATAACCGTATTACCGCCTTTGAGTGAGCTGATACCGCTCGCCGCAGCCGAACGACCGAGCGCA
GCGAGTCAGTGAGCGAGGAAGCGGAAGAGCGCCCAATACGCAAACCGCCTCTCCCCGCGCGTTGGCCGAT
TCATTAATGCAGCTGGCACGACAGGTTTCCCGACTGGAAAGCGGGCAGTGAGCGCAACGCAATTAATGTG
AGTTAGCTCACTCATTAGGCACCCCAGGCTTTACACTTTATGCTTCCGGCTCGTATGTTGTGTGGAATTG
TGAGCGGATAACAATTTCACACAGGAAACAGCTATGACCATGATTACGCCAAGCGCGCAATTAACCCTCA
CTAAAGGGAACAAAAGCTGGAGCTGCAAGC
Features (pLannotate 1.2.2; 31 found; start..end, strand, type, name):
      5..231     +  promoter       RSV promoter: Rous sarcoma virus enhancer/promoter
    232..412     +  LTR            5' LTR (truncated): truncated 5' long terminal repeat (LTR) from HIV-1
    459..584     +  misc_feature   HIV-1 Ψ: packaging signal of human immunodeficiency virus type 1
    568..931     +  CDS            HIV-1 gag (fragment): gag protein from human immunodeficiency virus 1; gag
   1077..1310    +  misc_feature   RRE: The Rev response element (RRE) of HIV-1 allows for Rev-dependent mRNA export from the nucleus to the cytoplasm.
   1687..1713    +  CDS            Rev (fragment): human immunodeficiency virus 1 (HIV-1) Rev protein; rev; enhances nuclear export of unspliced and incompletely spliced viral mRNAs
   1720..1743    +  promoter       SV40 promoter (fragment): SV40 early promoter
   1744..1815    +  promoter       SV40 promoter (fragment): SV40 enhancer and early promoter
   1839..1974    +  rep_origin     SV40 ori: SV40 origin of replication
   2020..2616    +  CDS            PuroR (fragment): puromycin N-acetyltransferase; pac from Streptomyces; confers resistance to puromycin
   2665..2782    +  misc_feature   cPPT/CTS: central polypurine tract and central termination sequence of HIV-1
   2847..2913    +  CDS            small t antigen (fragment): SV40 (simian virus 40) small t antigen
   2920..4098    +  promoter       EF-1α promoter: strong constitutive promoter for human elongation factor EF-1α
   4115..4915    +  CDS            NR1I3 (fragment): NR1I3_HUMAN - Also known as CAR. Experimental evidence at protein level: Swiss-Prot protein existence level 1. Binds and transactivates the retinoic acid response elements that control expression of the retinoic acid receptor beta 2 and alcohol dehydrogenase 3 genes. Transactivates both the phenobarbital responsive element module of the human CYP2B6 gene and the CYP3A4 xenobiotic response element. From Homo sapiens (Human).
   5018..5071    +  promoter       U6 promoter (fragment): RNA polymerase III promoter for human U6 snRNA
   5113..5701    +  misc_feature   WPRE: woodchuck hepatitis virus posttranscriptional regulatory element
   5752..5771    +  misc_feature   cPPT/CTS (fragment): central polypurine tract and central termination sequence of HIV-1
   5773..6006    +  LTR            3' LTR (ΔU3): self-inactivating 3' long terminal repeat (LTR) from HIV-1
   6084..6205    +  polyA_signal   SV40 poly(A) signal: SV40 polyadenylation signal
   6245..6380    +  rep_origin     SV40 ori: SV40 origin of replication
   6401..6419    -  promoter       T7 promoter: promoter for bacteriophage T7 RNA polymerase
   6427..6582    +  CDS            lacZα (fragment): LacZα fragment of β-galactosidase; lacZ fragment
   6587..7015    +  rep_origin     f1 ori (sequence partly withheld): f1 bacteriophage origin of replication; arrow indicates direction of (+) strand synthesis
   7068..7172    +  promoter       AmpR promoter: bla
   7173..8033    +  CDS            AmpR: β-lactamase; bla; confers resistance to ampicillin, carbenicillin, and related antibiotics
   8204..8792    +  rep_origin     ori: high-copy-number ColE1/pMB1/pBR322/pUC origin of replication
   8975..9067    +  CDS            lacI (fragment): lac repressor; lacI; The lac repressor binds to the lac operator to inhibit transcription in E. coli. This inhibition can be relieved by adding lactose or isopropyl-β-D-thiogalactopyranoside (IPTG).
   9080..9101    +  protein_bind   CAP binding site: CAP binding activates transcription in the presence of cAMP. E. coli catabolite activator protein
   9116..9146    +  promoter       lac promoter: promoter for the E. coli lac operon
   9154..9170    +  protein_bind   lac operator: The lac repressor binds to the lac operator to inhibit transcription in E. coli. This inhibition can be relieved by adding lactose or isopropyl-β-D-thiogalactopyranoside (IPTG). lac repressor encoded by lacI
   9215..9233    +  promoter       T3 promoter: promoter for bacteriophage T3 RNA polymerase
