[The description below was written by a language model from this plasmid's Addgene catalogue record and pLannotate feature annotations shown in this document.]
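Description:
TFORF0655 is a lentiviral mammalian expression plasmid built on the pLX_TRC317 backbone from the Broad Institute Genetic Perturbation Platform. It belongs to a barcoded library of human transcription factor open reading frames. It carries the human nuclear receptor NR1I3 (also called CAR, CAR1 or MB67), recorded as a synthesized insert of about 1 kb corresponding to a specific transcript isoform. In bacteria the 9.3 kb plasmid is maintained through a high-copy ColE1/pUC-type origin and selected with ampicillin via the bla gene. An f1 origin and remnants of a lac/lacZα cloning region also sit in the backbone. The depositor warns that recombination can occur, a known risk with repeated LTR sequences.

The viral portion has a third-generation, self-inactivating layout. An RSV promoter drives a truncated HIV-1 5' LTR, followed by the Ψ packaging signal with a partial gag sequence and the Rev response element, and the cassette ends in a ΔU3 3' LTR with a downstream SV40 polyadenylation signal. Within the transfer region, an SV40 early promoter/origin expresses puromycin N-acetyltransferase for selecting transduced cells. A cPPT/CTS element is present, which aids nuclear import of the viral genome. The EF-1α promoter drives constitutive expression of the NR1I3 ORF, and a WPRE downstream enhances transcript stability and expression. The annotation matches NR1I3 over only about 800 bp of the insert, consistent with an isoform that differs from the reference protein.

The unique 24-bp barcode described in the record is not annotated in the feature table. It is intended to identify this transcription factor in pooled overexpression screens, such as those for directed cell differentiation.
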