Addgene plasmid #142190: TFORF0655
Purpose: Lentiviral vector for overexpressing transcription factor ORFs with unique 24-bp barcodes. Barcodes facilitate identification of transcription factors in pooled screens.
Depositing lab: Feng Zhang. Depositing organization: Broad Institute. Publication: A transcription factor atlas of directed differentiation. Joung J, Ma S, Tay T, Geiger-Schuller KR, Kirchgatterer PC, Verdine VK, Guo B, Arias-Garcia MA, Allen WE, Singh A, Kuksenko O, Abudayyeh OO, Gootenberg JS, Fu Z, Macrae RK, Buenrostro JD, Regev A, Zhang F. Cell. 2023 Jan 5;186(1):209-229.e26. doi: 10.1016/j.cell.2022.11.026. PubMed 36608654.
Backbone
  Vector backbone: pLX_TRC317
  Backbone manufacturer: Broad Institute Genetic Perturbation Platform
  Backbone size w/o insert (bp): 8264
  Vector type: Mammalian Expression, Lentiviral
  Selectable markers: Puromycin
Growth in bacteria
  Bacterial resistance: Ampicillin, 100 μg/mL
  Growth temperature: 37°C
  Growth strain: NEB Stable
  Copy number: High Copy
Gene/Insert
  Gene/Insert name: NR1I3
  Species: H. sapiens (human)
  Insert size (bp): 992
  Entrez Gene: NR1I3 (a.k.a. CAR, CAR1, MB67)
  Promoter: EF1a
  Cloning method: Unknown
  Sequencing primers: 5′ GGGTGGAGACTGAAGTTAGGCCAG; 3′ CACATAGCGTAAAAGGAGCAACATAG
Terms and licenses: Academic/Nonprofit Terms; Industry Terms: Not Available to Industry
Depositor comments: NM_001077474,ENST00000505005 . The transcription factor ORF portion of this plasmid was synthesized by Genewiz. Please test multiple small colonies in case of plasmid recombination. To make this collection available in a timely manner, a portion of this collection was not fully sequenced by Addgene. If an Addgene verified full plasmid sequence is not available, please contact us prior to placing an order to request the full sequence.
How to cite: TFORF0655 was a gift from Feng Zhang (Addgene plasmid # 142190 ; http://n2t.net/addgene:142190 ; RRID:Addgene_142190)
