>Addgene plasmid #142190 | TFORF0655 | depositor partial sequence | sequence record 278708 | Insert
ACCGCCACCATGGCCAGTAGGGAAGATGAGCTGAGGAACTGTGTGGTATGTGGGGACCAAGCCACAGGCT
ACCACTTTAATGCGCTGACTTGTGAGGGCTGCAAGGGTTTCTTCAGGAGAACAGTCAGCAAAAGCATTGG
TCCCACCTGCCCCTTTGCTGGAAGCTGTGAAGTCAGCAAGACTCAGAGGCGCCACTGCCCAGCCTGCAGG
TTGCAGAAGTGCTTAGATGCTGGCATGAGGAAAGACATGATACTGTCGGCAGAAGCCCTGGCATTGCGGC
GAGCAAAGCAGGCCCAGCGGCGGGCACAGCAAACACCTGTGCAACTGAGTAAGGAGCAAGAAGAGCTGAT
CCGGACACTCCTGGGGGCCCACACCCGCCACATGGGCACCATGTTTGAACAGTTTGTGCAGTTTAGGCCT
CCAGCTCATCTGTTCATCCATCACCAGCCCTTGCCCACCCTGGCCCCTGTGCTGCCTCTGGTCACACACT
TCGCAGACATCAACACTTTCATGGTACTGCAAGTCATCAAGTTTACTAAGGACCTGCCCGTCTTCCGTTC
CCTGCCCATTGAAGACCAGATCTCCCTTCTCAAGGGAGCAGCTGTGGAAATCTGTCACATCGTACTCAAT
ACCACTTTCTGTCTCCAAACACAAAACTTCCTCTGCGGGCCTCTTCGCTACACAATTGAAGATGGAGCCC
GTGACCGACCTGGAGTTACCCAGAGAGATGAGATTGATCAGCTGCAAGAGGAGATGGCACTGACTCTGCA
AAGCTACATCAAGGGCCAGCAGCGAAGGCCCCGGGATCGCTCACCTGGAACACCCTGGATACACTGGAGT
GGGAAAATGCTGGGACCAAAGATTGGGCCGGGTTCAAAGGGAGCCCAGTGGTTGCAATAGTAATGAACTA
GTCCGTAACTTGAAAGTATTTCGATTTCTTGGCTTTATATATCTTGTGGAAAGGACGACCGAGTGGACTC
ATAACTGTGCAA
