>Addgene plasmid #142190 | TFORF0655 | depositor partial sequence | sequence record 278709 | Barcode
CCGAGTGGACTCATAACTGTGCAA
